>Addgene plasmid #224741 | pRetroQ-GTSE1-acGFP-S91, 262, 454, 724A | addgene full sequence | sequence record 448705 | Addgene NGS Result
TCCGCGTTACATAACTTACGGTAAATGGCCCGCCTGGCTGACCGCCCAACGACCCCCGCCCATTGACGTC
AATAATGACGTATGTTCCCATAGTAACGCCAATAGGGACTTTCCATTGACGTCAATGGGTGGAGTATTTA
CGGTAAACTGCCCACTTGGCAGTACATCAAGTGTATCATATGCCAAGTACGCCCCCTATTGACGTCAATG
ACGGTAAATGGCCCGCCTGGCATTATGCCCAGTACATGACCTTATGGGACTTTCCTACTTGGCAGTACAT
CTACGTATTAGTCATCGCTATTACCATGGTGATGCGGTTTTGGCAGTACATCAATGGGCGTGGATAGCGG
TTTGACTCACGGGGATTTCCAAGTCTCCACCCCATTGACGTCAATGGGAGTTTGTTTTGGCACCAAAATC
AACGGGACTTTCCAAAATGTCGTAACAACTCCGCCCCATTGACGCAAATGGGCGGTAGGCGTGTACGGTG
GGAGGTCTATATAAGCAGAGCTCAATAAAAGAGCCCACAACCCCTCACTCGGCGCGCCAGTCTTCCGATA
GACTGCGTCGCCCGGGTACCCGTATTCCCAATAAAGCCTCTTGCTGTTTGCATCCGAATCGTGGTCTCGC
TGTTCCTTGGGAGGGTCTCCTCTGAGTGATTGACTACCCACGACGGGGGTCTTTCATTTGGGGGCTCGTC
CGGGATTTGGAGACCCCTGCCCAGGGACCACCGACCCACCACCGGGAGGTAAGCTGGCCAGCAACTTATC
TGTGTCTGTCCGATTGTCTAGTGTCTATGTTTGATGTTATGCGCCTGCGTCTGTACTAGTTAGCTAACTA
GCTCTGTATCTGGCGGACCCGTGGTGGAACTGACGAGTTCTGAACACCCGGCCGCAACCCTGGGAGACGT
CCCAGGGACTTTGGGGGCCGTTTTTGTGGCCCGACCTGAGGAAGGGAGTCGATGTGGAATCCGACCCCGT
CAGGATATGTGGTTCTGGTAGGAGACGAGAACCTAAAACAGTTCCCGCCTCCGTCTGAATTTTTGCTTTC
GGTTTGGAACCGAAGCCGCGCGTCTTGTCTGCTGCAGCGCTGCAGCATCGTTCTGTGTTGTCTCTGTCTG
ACTGTGTTTCTGTATTTGTCTGAAAATTAGGGCCAGACTGTTACCACTCCCTTAAGTTTGACCTTAGGTC
ACTGGAAAGATGTCGAGCGGATCGCTCACAACCAGTCGGTAGATGTCAAGAAGAGACGTTGGGTTACCTT
CTGCTCTGCAGAATGGCCAACCTTTAACGTCGGATGGCCGCGAGACGGCACCTTTAACCGAGACCTCATC
ACCCAGGTTAAGATCAAGGTCTTTTCACCTGGCCCGCATGGACACCCAGACCAGGTCCCCTACATCGTGA
CCTGGGAAGCCTTGGCTTTTGACCCCCCTCCCTGGGTCAAGCCCTTTGTACACCCTAAGCCTCCGCCTCC
TCTTCCTCCATCCGCCCCGTCTCTCCCCCTTGAACCTCCTCGTTCGACCCCGCCTCGATCCTCCCTTTAT
CCAGCCCTCACTCCTTCTCTAGGCGCCGGAATTGAAGATCATAGTTATTAATAGTAATCAATTACGGGGT
CATTAGTTCATAGCCCATATATGGAGTTCCGCGTTACATAACTTACGGTAAATGGCCCGCCTGGCTGACC
GCCCAACGACCCCCGCCCATTGACGTCAATAATGACGTATGTTCCCATAGTAACGCCAATAGGGACTTTC
CATTGACGTCAATGGGTGGAGTATTTACGGTAAACTGCCCACTTGGCAGTACATCAAGTGTATCATATGC
CAAGTACGCCCCCTATTGACGTCAATGACGGTAAATGGCCCGCCTGGCATTATGCCCAGTACATGACCTT
ATGGGACTTTCCTACTTGGCAGTACATCTACGTATTAGTCATCGCTATTACCATGGTGATGCGGTTTTGG
CAGTACATCAATGGGCGTGGATAGCGGTTTGACTCACGGGGATTTCCAAGTCTCCACCCCATTGACGTCA
ATGGGAGTTTGTTTTGGCACCAAAATCAACGGGACTTTCCAAAATGTCGTAACAACTCCGCCCCATTGAC
GCAAATGGGCGGTAGGCGTGTACGGTGGGAGGTCTATATAAGCAGAGCTGGTTTAGTGAACCGTCAGATC
CGCTAGCGCCGCCACCATGGATGACCCTAAGAAGGAAGACATTCTTCTTTTGGCCGATGAAAAATTTGAC
TTCGATCTTTCATTGTCTTCTTCGAGTGCAAATGAAGATGATGAAGTCTTCTTCGGACCCTTTGGACATA
AAGAAAGATGTATTGCTGCCAGCTTGGAATTAAATAATCCGGTTCCCGAACAGCCTCCGTTGCCCACATC
TGAGAGTCCCTTTGCCTGGGCCCCTCTGGCCGGGGAGAAGTTCGTGGAGGTGTACAAAGAAGCTCACTTA
CTGGCTTTACACATTGAGAGCAGCAGCCGGAACCAGGCAGCCCAAGCTGCCAAGCCTGAAGACCCTCGGA
GCCAGGGCGTGGAAAGATTCATACAGGAGTCAAAATTAAAAATAAACCTCTTTGAGAAAGAAAAGGAAAT
GAAGAAAAGCCCCACGTCTCTTAAAAGGGAGACATACTACCTGTCAGACAGCCCCTTGCTGGGGCCCCCT
GTGGGTGAGCCTCGGCTCTTGGCCTCCTCCCCGGCCCTGCCCAGCTCTGGTGCCCAGGCCCGCCTCACCC
GGGCGCCGGGGCCTCCGCACTCTGCTCATGCTTTGCCCAGGGAATCATGCACTGCTCATGCTGCAAGTCA
GGCAGCGACTCAGAGGAAGCCCGGGACCAAATTGCTGCTGCCTCGAGCGGCCTCTGTTAGAGGAAGAAGC
ATCCCTGGGGCTGCGGAGAAGCCCAAGAAAGAGATTCCAGCTGCTCCTTCCAGGACAAAAATCCCAGCTG
AGAAGGAATCCCACCGGGATGTTCTCCCTGACAAACCTGCCCCGGGTGCTGTCAATGTGCCGGCCGCCGG
AAGCCACTTGGGCCAGGGCAAGCGGGCGATCCCTGTTCCAAACAAGTTGGGGCTGAAGAAGACCCTGTTA
AAAGCACCCGGCTCTACCAGCAATCTCGCAAGGAAGTCCTCCTCGGGGCCTGTTTGGAGCGGGGCATCCA
GTGCGTGCACATCCCCAGCAGTGGGCAAAGCTAAATCAAGTGAATTTGCAAGTATTCCTGCAAATAGCTC
CCGGCCTCTGTCAAACATCAGCAAGTCAGGCAGAATGGGACCCGCCATGCTGCGGCCAGCTCTGCCTGCA
GGCCCTGTGGGGGCATCCTCCTGGCAGGCCAAGCGGGTCGATGTTTCTGAGCTGGCAGCGGAGCAGCTCA
CGGCACCCCCCTCAGCATCCCCCACCCAACCCCAGACTCCGGAAGGTGGCGGCCAGTGGCTGAACTCCAG
TTGCGCTTGGTCAGAATCTTCTCAATTGAATAAGACTAGAAGTATCAGACGGCGAGATGCCTGTCTAAAT
TCCAAGACAAAGGTTATGCCTACTCCTACAAATCAATTTAAAATTCCTAAGTTTTCTATTGGTGACTCCC
CGGACAGCTCAACACCAAAGCTTTCGCGGGCACAGCGGCCGCAGTCGTGCACGTCAGTTGGCAGGGTCAC
TGTCCACAGCACCCCGGTTAGACGCTCATCTGGGCCAGCACCACAAAGCCTGCTGAGCGCATGGCGTGTG
TCAGCCTTGCCCACACCCGCCAGCCGGCGCTGCTCTGGCCTTCCACCGATGACCCCCAAAACGATGCCCA
GGGCCGTGGGCTCTCCCCTGTGTGTGCCAGCTCGGAGACGTTCCTCTGAGCCCCGCAAGAACTCTGCAAT
GAGAACTGAACCAACAAGGGAGAGCAACAGAAAGACAGATTCCAGGCTGGTGGATGTGTCCCCTGACAGG
GGTTCTCCTCCTTCCCGTGTGCCTCAGGCACTTAACTTTTCTCCAGAGGAAAGCGATTCTACTTTCTCCA
AAAGTACTGCCACAGAAGTAGCTCGGGAGGAAGCCAAGCCGGGTGGAGATGCAGCCCCTAGTGAGGCTCT
TCTTGTAGATATCAAACTGGAACCACTCGCGGTCACTCCAGATGCTGCAAGCCAGCCCCTCATTGACCTT
CCTCTCATCGACTTCTGCGATACCCCAGAAGCACACGTGGCTGTAGGATCTGAAAGCAGGCCTCTGATCG
ACCTCATGACAAACACTCCAGACATGAATAAAAATGTGGCCAAACCTTCACCGGTGGTGGGACAGCTCAT
AGACCTGAGCTCCCCTCTGATCCAGCTGGCCCCTGAGGCTGACAAGGAGAACGTGGATTCCCCACTCCTC
AAGTTCGGAGGCGGAGGAAGCGGGGATCCACCGGTCATGGTGAGCAAGGGCGCCGAGCTGTTCACCGGCA
TCGTGCCCATCCTGATCGAGCTGAATGGCGATGTGAATGGCCACAAGTTCAGCGTGAGCGGCGAGGGCGA
GGGCGATGCCACCTACGGCAAGCTGACCCTGAAGTTCATCTGCACCACCGGCAAGCTGCCTGTGCCCTGG
CCCACCCTGGTGACCACCCTGAGCTACGGCGTGCAGTGCTTCTCACGCTACCCCGATCACATGAAGCAGC
ACGACTTCTTCAAGAGCGCCATGCCTGAGGGCTACATCCAGGAGCGCACCATCTTCTTCGAGGATGACGG
CAACTACAAGTCGCGCGCCGAGGTGAAGTTCGAGGGCGATACCCTGGTGAATCGCATCGAGCTGACCGGC
ACCGATTTCAAGGAGGATGGCAACATCCTGGGCAATAAGATGGAGTACAACTACAACGCCCACAATGTGT
ACATCATGACCGACAAGGCCAAGAATGGCATCAAGGTGAACTTCAAGATCCGCCACAACATCGAGGATGG
CAGCGTGCAGCTGGCCGACCACTACCAGCAGAATACCCCCATCGGCGATGGCCCTGTGCTGCTGCCCGAT
AACCACTACCTGTCCACCCAGAGCGCCCTGTCCAAGGACCCCAACGAGAAGCGCGATCACATGATCTACT
TCGGCTTCGTGACCGCCGCCGCCATCACCCACGGCATGGATGAGCTGTACAAGTGAGCGGCCGCGACTCT
AGATAATTCTACCGGGTAGGGGAGGCGCTTTTCCCAAGGCAGTCTGGAGCATGCGCTTTAGCAGCCCCGC
TGGGCACTTGGCGCTACACAAGTGGCCTCTGGCCTCGCACACATTCCACATCCACCGGTAGGCGCCAACC
GGCTCCGTTCTTTGGTGGCCCCTTCGCGCCACCTTCTACTCCTCCCCTAGTCAGGAAGTTCCCCCCCGCC
CCGCAGCTCGCGTCGTGCAGGACGTGACAAATGGAAGTAGCACGTCTCACTAGTCTCGTGCAGATGGACA
GCACCGCTGAGCAATGGAAGCGGGTAGGCCTTTGGGGCAGCGGCCAATAGCAGCTTTGCTCCTTCGCTTT
CTGGGCTCAGAGGCTGGGAAGGGGTGGGTCCGGGGGCGGGCTCAGGGGCGGGCTCAGGGGCGGGGCGGGC
GCCCGAAGGTCCTCCGGAGGCCCGGCATTCTGCACGCTTCAAAAGCGCACGTCTGCCGCGCTGTTCTCCT
CTTCCTCATCTCCGGGCCTTTCGACCTGCAGCCCAAGCTTACCATGACCGAGTACAAGCCCACGGTGCGC
CTCGCCACCCGCGACGACGTCCCCAGGGCCGTACGCACCCTCGCCGCCGCGTTCGCCGACTACCCCGCCA
CGCGCCACACCGTCGATCCGGACCGCCACATCGAGCGGGTCACCGAGCTGCAAGAACTCTTCCTCACGCG
CGTCGGGCTCGACATCGGCAAGGTGTGGGTCGCGGACGACGGCGCCGCGGTGGCGGTCTGGACCACGCCG
GAGAGCGTCGAAGCGGGGGCGGTGTTCGCCGAGATCGGCCCGCGCATGGCCGAGTTGAGCGGTTCCCGGC
TGGCCGCGCAGCAACAGATGGAAGGCCTCCTGGCGCCGCACCGGCCCAAGGAGCCCGCGTGGTTCCTGGC
CACCGTCGGCGTCTCGCCCGACCACCAGGGCAAGGGTCTGGGCAGCGCCGTCGTGCTCCCCGGAGTGGAG
GCGGCCGAGCGCGCCGGGGTGCCCGCCTTCCTGGAGACCTCCGCGCCCCGCAACCTCCCCTTCTACGAGC
GGCTCGGCTTCACCGTCACCGCCGACGTCGAGGTGCCCGAAGGACCGCGCACCTGGTGCATGACCCGCAA
GCCCGGTGCCTGACGCCCGCCCCACGACCCGCAGCGCCCGACCGAAAGGAGCGCACGACCCCATGCATCG
GCGTCTCGATCGAGATATCAGTGGTCCAGGCTCTAGTTTTGACTCAACAATATCACCAGCTGAAGCCTAT
AGAGTACGAGCCATAGATAAAATAAAAGATTTTATTTAGTCTCCAGAAAAAGGGGGGAATGAAAGACCCC
ACCTGTAGGTTTGGCAAGCTACTAGCTTAAGTAACGCCATTTTGCAAGGCATGGAAAAATACATAACTGA
GAATAGAGAAGTTCAGATCAAGGTCAGGAACAGATGGAACAGGGTCGATCGACCCTAGAGAACCATCAGA
TGTTTCCAGGGTGCCCCAAGGACCTGAAATGACCCTGTGCCTTATTTGAACTAACCAATCAGTTCGCTTC
TCGCTTCTGTTCGCGCGCTTCTGCTCCCCGAGCTCAATAAAAGAGCCCACAACCCCTCACTCGGGGCGCC
AGTCCTCCGATTGACTGAGTCGCCCGGGTACCCGTGTATCCAATAAACCCTCTTGCAGTTGCATCCGACT
TGTGGTCTCGCTGTTCCTTGGGAGGGTCTCCTCTGAGTGATTGACTACCCGTCAGCGGGGGTCTTTCATT
TGGGGGCTCGTCCGGGATCGGGAGACCCCTGCCCAGGGACCACCGACCCACCACCGGGAGGTAAGCTGGC
TGCCTCGCGCGTTTCGGTGATGACGGTGAAAACCTCTGACACATGCAGCTCCCGGAGACGGTCACAGCTT
GTCTGTAAGCGGATGCCGGGAGCAGACAAGCCCGTCAGGGCGCGTCAGCGGGTGTTGGCGGGTGTCGGGG
CGCAGCCATGACCCAGTCACGTAGCGATAGCGGAGTGTAGATCCGGCTGTGGAATGTGTGTCAGTTAGGG
TGTGGAAAGTCCCCAGGCTCCCCAGCAGGCAGAAGTATGCAAAGCATGCATCTCAATTAGTCAGCAACCA
GGTGTGGAAAGTCCCCAGGCTCCCCAGCAGGCAGAAGTATGCAAAGCATGCATCTCAATTAGTCAGCAAC
CATAGTCCCGCCCCTAACTCCGCCCATCCCGCCCCTAACTCCGCCCAGTTCCGCCCATTCTCCGCCCCAT
GGCTGACTAATTTTTTTTATTTATGCAGAGGCCGAGGCCGCCTCGGCCTCTGAGCTATTCCAGAAGTAGT
GAGGAGGCTTTTTTGGAGGCCTAGGCTTTTGCAAAAAGCTTACTGGCTTAACTATGCGGCATCAGAGCAG
ATTGTACTGAGAGTGCACCATATGCGGTGTGAAATACCGCACAGATGCGTAAGGAGAAAATACCGCATCA
GGCGCTCTTCCGCTTCCTCGCTCACTGACTCGCTGCGCTCGGTCGTTCGGCTGCGGCGAGCGGTATCAGC
TCACTCAAAGGCGGTAATACGGTTATCCACAGAATCAGGGGATAACGCAGGAAAGAACATGTGAGCAAAA
GGCCAGCAAAAGGCCAGGAACCGTAAAAAGGCCGCGTTGCTGGCGTTTTTCCATAGGCTCCGCCCCCCTG
ACGAGCATCACAAAAATCGACGCTCAAGTCAGAGGTGGCGAAACCCGACAGGACTATAAAGATACCAGGC
GTTTCCCCCTGGAAGCTCCCTCGTGCGCTCTCCTGTTCCGACCCTGCCGCTTACCGGATACCTGTCCGCC
TTTCTCCCTTCGGGAAGCGTGGCGCTTTCTCATAGCTCACGCTGTAGGTATCTCAGTTCGGTGTAGGTCG
TTCGCTCCAAGCTGGGCTGTGTGCACGAACCCCCCGTTCAGCCCGACCGCTGCGCCTTATCCGGTAACTA
TCGTCTTGAGTCCAACCCGGTAAGACACGACTTATCGCCACTGGCAGCAGCCACTGGTAACAGGATTAGC
AGAGCGAGGTATGTAGGCGGTGCTACAGAGTTCTTGAAGTGGTGGCCTAACTACGGCTACACTAGAAGGA
CAGTATTTGGTATCTGCGCTCTGCTGAAGCCAGTTACCTTCGGAAAAAGAGTTGGTAGCTCTTGATCCGG
CAAACAAACCACCGCTGGTAGCGGTGGTTTTTTTGTTTGCAAGCAGCAGATTACGCGCAGAAAAAAAGGA
TCTCAAGAAGATCCTTTGATCTTTTCTACGGGGTCTGACGCTCAGTGGAACGAAAACTCACGTTAAGGGA
TTTTGGTCATGAGATTATCAAAAAGGATCTTCACCTAGATCCTTTTAAATTAAAAATGAAGTTTTAAATC
AATCTAAAGTATATATGAGTAAACTTGGTCTGACAGTTACCAATGCTTAATCAGTGAGGCACCTATCTCA
GCGATCTGTCTATTTCGTTCATCCATAGTTGCCTGACTCCCCGTCGTGTAGATAACTACGATACGGGAGG
GCTTACCATCTGGCCCCAGTGCTGCAATGATACCGCGAGACCCACGCTCACCGGCTCCAGATTTATCAGC
AATAAACCAGCCAGCCGGAAGGGCCGAGCGCAGAAGTGGTCCTGCAACTTTATCCGCCTCCATCCAGTCT
ATTAATTGTTGCCGGGAAGCTAGAGTAAGTAGTTCGCCAGTTAATAGTTTGCGCAACGTTGTTGCCATTG
CTGCAGGCATCGTGGTGTCACGCTCGTCGTTTGGTATGGCTTCATTCAGCTCCGGTTCCCAACGATCAAG
GCGAGTTACATGATCCCCCATGTTGTGCAAAAAAGCGGTTAGCTCCTTCGGTCCTCCGATCGTTGTCAGA
AGTAAGTTGGCCGCAGTGTTATCACTCATGGTTATGGCAGCACTGCATAATTCTCTTACTGTCATGCCAT
CCGTAAGATGCTTTTCTGTGACTGGTGAGTACTCAACCAAGTCATTCTGAGAATAGTGTATGCGGCGACC
GAGTTGCTCTTGCCCGGCGTCAACACGGGATAATACCGCGCCACATAGCAGAACTTTAAAAGTGCTCATC
ATTGGAAAACGTTCTTCGGGGCGAAAACTCTCAAGGATCTTACCGCTGTTGAGATCCAGTTCGATGTAAC
CCACTCGTGCACCCAACTGATCTTCAGCATCTTTTACTTTCACCAGCGTTTCTGGGTGAGCAAAAACAGG
AAGGCAAAATGCCGCAAAAAAGGGAATAAGGGCGACACGGAAATGTTGAATACTCATACTCTTCCTTTTT
CAATATTATTGAAGCATTTATCAGGGTTATTGTCTCATGAGCGGATACATATTTGAATGTATTTAGAAAA
ATAAACAAATAGGGGTTCCGCGCACATTTCCCCGAAAAGTGCCACCTGACGTCTAAGAAACCATTATTAT
CATGACATTAACCTATAAAAATAGGCGTATCACGAGGCCCTTTCGTCTTCAAGAATTAGCTTGGCCATTG
CATACGTTGTATCCATATCATAATATGTACATTTATATTGGCTCATGTCCAACATTACCGCCATGTTGAC
ATTGATTATTGACTAGTTATTAATAGTAATCAATTACGGGGTCATTAGTTCATAGCCCATATATGGAGT
Features (pLannotate 1.2.2; 20 found; start..end, strand, type, name):
    309..512     +  promoter       CMV promoter: human cytomegalovirus (CMV) immediate early promoter
    513..688     +  LTR            5' LTR (truncated): truncated long terminal repeat from Moloney murine sarcoma virus
    810..1084    +  misc_feature   MESV Ψ (fragment): packaging signal of murine embryonic stem cell virus
   1151..1567    +  CDS            gag (truncated): truncated Moloney murine leukemia virus (MMLV) gag gene lacking the start codon
   1642..1945    +  enhancer       CMV enhancer: human cytomegalovirus immediate early enhancer
   1946..2149    +  promoter       CMV promoter: human cytomegalovirus (CMV) immediate early promoter
   2187..4346    +  CDS            GTSE1: GTSE1_HUMAN - Experimental evidence at protein level: Swiss-Prot protein existence level 1. May be involved in p53-induced cell cycle arrest in G2/M phase by interfering with microtubule rearrangements that are required to enter mitosis. Overexpression delays G2/M phase progression. From Homo sapiens (Human).
   4377..5096    +  CDS            AcGFP1: Aequorea coerulescens GFP mammalian codon-optimized
   5124..5623    +  promoter       PGK promoter: mouse phosphoglycerate kinase 1 promoter
   5644..6243    +  CDS            PuroR: puromycin N-acetyltransferase; pac from Streptomyces alboniger; confers resistance to puromycin
   6314..6386    +  CDS            env (fragment): murine leukemia virus gPr80 envelope polyprotein precursor; env; proteolytically cleaved into gp70SU and p15TM subunits
   6428..6860    +  LTR            3' LTR (ΔU3): self-inactivating 3' long terminal repeat (LTR) from Moloney murine leukemia virus
   6929..6969    +  CDS            rop (fragment): Rop protein, which maintains plasmids at low copy number; rop
   7071..7109    +  misc_feature   bom (fragment): basis of mobility region from pBR322
   7126..7455    +  promoter       SV40 promoter: SV40 enhancer and early promoter
   7461..7562    +  misc_feature   bom (fragment): basis of mobility region from pBR322
   7748..8336    -  rep_origin     ori: high-copy-number ColE1/pMB1/pBR322/pUC origin of replication
   8507..9367    -  CDS            AmpR: β-lactamase; bla; confers resistance to ampicillin, carbenicillin, and related antibiotics
   9368..9472    -  promoter       AmpR promoter: bla
   9658..308     +  enhancer       CMV enhancer (across the origin): human cytomegalovirus immediate early enhancer
