[The description below was written by a language model from this plasmid's Addgene catalogue record and pLannotate feature annotations shown in this document.]
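Description:
pRetroQ-GTSE1-acGFP-S91, 262, 454, 724A is a self-inactivating gammaretroviral expression vector built on the Takara Bio pRetroQ backbone, with a sequenced length of about 9.7 kb. It is propagated in E. coli through a high-copy ColE1/pUC-type origin and an ampicillin resistance (β-lactamase) gene. Residual pBR322 fragments (rop, bom) and an SV40 enhancer/early promoter lie in the plasmid backbone outside the viral region.

The viral genome is transcribed in packaging cells from a hybrid 5′ end, in which a CMV enhancer/promoter is joined to a truncated Moloney murine sarcoma virus LTR. This is followed by a Ψ packaging signal and a truncated gag segment lacking its start codon, which together support encapsidation of the RNA. The 3′ LTR carries a U3 deletion, so after reverse transcription and integration the LTRs are transcriptionally inactive and expression depends on internal promoters.

The first internal cassette uses a CMV enhancer/promoter to drive human GTSE1 (also known as B99; insert of roughly 2.2 kb cloned between NheI and BamHI sites). It is fused at its C terminus to AcGFP1, a mammalian codon-optimized Aequorea coerulescens green fluorescent protein supplied by the backbone. The GTSE1 coding sequence carries alanine substitutions at serines 91, 262, 454 and 724. A downstream mouse PGK promoter drives puromycin N-acetyltransferase for selection of transduced cells.

The stated purpose is retroviral delivery and expression of this tagged mutant. The associated study concerns stabilization of GTSE1 by cyclin D1-CDK4/6-mediated phosphorylation, which suggests use as a non-phosphorylatable variant, though the record does not say this explicitly.
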