Addgene plasmid #224741: pRetroQ-GTSE1-acGFP-S91, 262, 454, 724A
Purpose: Retroviral vector for delivery and expression of acGFP1-tagged GTSE1 protein with S91, 262, 454, 724A mutation
Depositing lab: Michele Pagano. Depositing organization: NYU Grossman School of Medicine. Publication: Stabilization of GTSE1 by cyclin D1-CDK4/6-mediated phosphorylation promotes cell proliferation: relevance in cancer prognosis. Garcia-Vazquez N, Gonzalez-Robles TJ, Lane E, Spasskaya D, Zhang Q, Kerzhnerman M, Jeong Y, Collu M, Simoneschi D, Ruggles KV, Rona G, Kaisari S, Pagano M. bioRxiv [Preprint]. 2025 Jan 23:2024.06.26.600797. doi: 10.1101/2024.06.26.600797. PubMed 38979260.
Backbone
  Vector backbone: pRetroQ
  Backbone manufacturer: Takara Bio
  Vector type: Retroviral
  Selectable markers: Puromycin
Growth in bacteria
  Bacterial resistance: Ampicillin, 100 μg/mL
  Growth temperature: 37°C
  Growth strain: NEB Stable
  Copy number: Unknown
Gene/Insert
  Gene/Insert name: GTSE1 (alt name: B99)
  Species: H. sapiens (human)
  Insert size (bp): 2200
  Mutation: Serine 91, 262, 454, 724 to Alanine
  Entrez Gene: GTSE1 (a.k.a. B99)
  Promoter: CMV
  Tag / fusion protein: acGFP (C terminal on backbone)
  Cloning method: Restriction Enzyme; 5′ cloning site NheI (unknown if destroyed); 3′ cloning site BamHI (unknown if destroyed)
  Sequencing primers: 5′ CMV Forward
Terms and licenses: Academic/Nonprofit Terms; Industry Terms: Not Available to Industry
Depositor comments: Please visit https://doi.org/10.1101/2024.06.26.600797 for bioRxiv preprint.
How to cite: pRetroQ-GTSE1-acGFP-S91, 262, 454, 724A was a gift from Michele Pagano (Addgene plasmid # 224741 ; http://n2t.net/addgene:224741 ; RRID:Addgene_224741)
